>Addgene plasmid #173899 | pUC_pThrRS_SeptRNAv2.0CUA_OXB20-PduX_EFSep | depositor full sequence | sequence record 337685 | pUC_pThrRS_SeptRNAv2.0CUA_OXB20-PduX_EFSep sequence 7960 bps
GCGATCGCGGCTCCCGACATCTTGGACCATTAGCCGAACTTTTGCTGAGTTGAAGGATCCTCGGGTTGTC
AGCCTGTCCCGCTTATAAGATCATACGCCGTTATACGTTGTTTACGCTTTGAGGAATCCCAATGATGTTC
AAACGCGAAGAAATCATCGAAATGGCGAACAAAGACTTCGAAAAGGCCTGGATTGAAACCAAGGATCTGA
TCAAGGCGAAGAAGATCAACGAGAGCTATCCACGTATCAAACCGGTGTTCGGCAAAACCCATCCGGTAAA
CGACACGATCGAGAACCTGCGTCAGGCCTACCTGCGTATGGGTTTTGAAGAGTATATCAACCCGGTGATT
GTGGACGAACGCGATATCTACAAGCAGTTTGGTCCAGAAGCCATGGCAGTGCTGGACCGTTGTTTCTACC
TGGCAGGTTTACCACGTCCTGATGTCGGTCTGTCTGATGAAAAGATCAGCCAGATCGAGAAACTGGGGAT
CAAAGTTAGCGAACACAAAGAGAGCCTGCAGAAGATTCTGCACGGCTACAAGAAAGGCACCCTGGATGGC
GATGATCTGGTCCTGGAGATTAGCAACGCTCTGGAGATCAGCTCGGAGATGGGGCTGAAGATCCTGGAAG
ATGTGTTTCCGGAGTTCAAAGATCTGACGGCAGTTTCCTCTAAGCTGACGCTGCGTAGTCATATGACCAG
CGGCTGGTTTCTGACCGTGTCTGACCTGATGAACAAGAAACCGTTGCCGTTCAAACTGTTCAGCATCGAT
CGTTGCTTTCGTCGTGAACAGAAGGAAGACAAAAGCCATCTGATGACCTATCATTCTGCCAGCTGTGCAA
TTGCGGGTGAAGGTGTGGACATCAACGACGGCAAAGCTATTGCCGAAGGTCTGCTGTCCCAGTTTGGCTT
TACGAACTTCAAGTTCATCCCGGATGAGAAAAAGTCGAAGTACTACACCCCAGAAACCCAAACGGAAGTT
TATGCGTATCATCCGAAACTTAAGGAATGGCTGGAAGTTGCCACGTTTGGTGTGTATTCTCCAGTGGCCC
TCAGCAAGTATGGTATTGATGTGCCGGTTATGAATTTGGCTTATGGCGTTGAGCGGCTAGCGATGATTAG
CGGTAACTTCGCAGACGTCCGTGAAATGGTATACCCCCAGTTCTACGAGCACAAACTGAACGACCGCAAC
GTTGCGTCGATGGTAAAGCTGGACAAAGTTCCCGTTATGGACGAGATCTACGATCTGACCAAAGAACTGA
TTGAAAGCTGCGTCAAGAACAAGGATCTGAAAAGCCCATGCGAACTGGCAATTGAGAAGACGTTCAGCTT
CGGTAAGACCAAGAAGAACGTGAAGATCAACATCTTCCCAAAGTTTGAAGGCAAAAACCTGCTGGGTCCG
AGCATCCTGAACGAGATCTACGTGTACGACGGCAACGTGATCGGGATCCCAGAAAGCTTTGACGGTGTGA
AAGAGGAGTTCAAGGACTTCCTGGAGAAAGGCAAGAGCGAAGGTGTGGCAACCGGTATCCGCTACATCGA
CGCGCTGTGCTTCAAAATCACCAGCAAGCTGGAGGAAGCGTTTGTGAGCAACACGACCGAGTTCAAGGTG
AAAGTGATGTGGGTGCGTAGCCTGTCCGACATCAACCTGAAAATCGACGATATTGCCCTGAAACAGATCA
TGAGCAAGAACAAGGTGATTGACGTGCGTGGTCCAGTGAGTCTGAACGTGGAGGTGAAAATCGAGTAATG
CAGTTTCAAACGCTAAATTGCCTGATGCGCTACGCTTATCAGGCCTACATGATCTCTGCAATATATTGAG
TTTGCGTGCTTTTGTAGGCCGGATAAGGCGTTCACGCCGCATCCGGCAAGAAACAGCAAACAATCCAAAA
CGCCGCGTTCGGCGGTCGACACAGATGTAGGTGTTCCACAGGGTAGCCAGCAGCATCCTGCGATGCAGAT
CCGGAACATAATGGTGCAGGGCGCTTGTTTCGGCGTGGGTATGGTGGCAGGCCCCGTGGCCGGGGGACTG
TTGGGCGCTGCCGGCACCTGTCCTACGAGTTGCATGATAAAGAAGACAGTCATAAGTGCGGCGACGATAG
TCATGCCCCGCGCCCACCGGAAGGAGCTACCGGCAGCGGTGCGGACTGTTGTAACTCAGAATAAGAAATG
AGGCCGCTCATGGCGTTCTGTTGCCCGTCTCACTGGTGAAAAGAAAAACAACCCTGGCGCCGCTTCTTTG
AGCGAACGATCAAAAATAAGTGGCGCCCCATCAAAAAAATATTCTCAACATAAAAAACTTTGTGTAATAC
TTGTAACGCTAGATCTGTCCGCGTAGTCTAGGGGTTAGGCAGCAGTCTCTAAAATTGCCTTACGTGGGTT
CAAATCCCACCGCGGACTCCAACTAGTATCCTTAGCGAAAGCTAAGGATTTTTTTTACATGTACGCACTT
TGCGCCGAATAAATACCTGTGACGAAGCTGTTGTGACCGCTTGCTCTAGCCAGCTATCGAGTTGTGAACC
GATCCATCTAGCAATTGGTCTCGATCTAGCGATAGGCTTCGATCTAGCTATGTAGAAACGCCGTGTGCTC
GATCGCTTGATAAGGTCCACGTAGCTGCTATAATTGCTTCAACAGAACATATTGACTATCCGGTATTACC
CGGCAGATCTTTGTCGATCCTACCATCCACTCGACACACCCGCCAGCGGCCGCTGCCAAGCTTCCGAGCT
CTCGAATTCAAAGGAGGTACCCACCATGCGTGCTCACTACTCTTACCTGAAAGGTGACAACGTTGCTGTT
GCTCAGTGCCCGGCTTCTTGCGGTGAACTGATCCAGGGTTGGATCCTGGGTTCTGAAAAACTGGTTTCTT
GCCCGGTTGACTGGTACTCTACCGTTGCTGTTACCGCTGCTCCGCCGCTGATCAACGAACGTCCGCTGTC
TCGTGCTATGGTTGAACGTGTTCTGGCTCACTGGCAGTACCCGGCTCACTGGTCTAACGAAATCCGTGTT
GACGTTCGTTCTTCTATCCCGGTTGCTAAAGGTATGGCTTCTTCTACCGCTGACATCGCTGCTACCGCTG
TTGCTACCGCTCACCACCTGGGTCACTCTCTGGACGAAACCACCCTGGCTCAGCTGTGCGTTTCTATCGA
ACCGACCGACTCTACCGTTTTCCACCAGCTGACCCTGTTCGACCACAACAACGCTGCTACCCAGATCGCT
TGCGAACCGCCGCCGCCGATCGACCTGCTGGTTCTGGAATCTCCGGTTACCCTGCGTACCCAGGACTACC
ACCGTCTGCCGCGTCAGCAGAAACTGATCGCTTCTTCTGCTACCCTGCAGCAGGCTTGGAACCTGGTTCA
GGAAGCTTGCATCACCCAGAACCCGCTGCGTCTGGGTGAAGCTGCTACCCTGTCTGCTATCGCTTCTCAG
ACCCTGCTGCCGAAACCGGGTTTCACCGCTCTGCTGTCTCTGGTTGAAGAATGCGACCTGTACGGTCTGA
ACGTTGCTCACTCTGGTTCTGTTGTTGGTCTGATGCTGGACCGTAAACGTCACGACATCGCTCGTCTGAA
AGGTAAACTGGCTGAAAAAAAACTGACCCGTCACTGGCCGAAACAGCACCTGCTGAAAATGGTTACCGGT
GGTGTTAAACTGCAGTAATTTTTTTAAGGCAGTTATTGGTGCGTTTAAACGACGTCCAGCTTGGCTGTTT
TGGCGGATGAGAGAAGATTTTCAGCCTGATACAGATTAAATCAGAACGCAGAAGCGGTCTGATAAAACAG
AATTTGCCTGGCGGCAGTAGCGCGGTGGTCCCACCTGACCCCATGCCGAACTCAGAAGTGAAACGCCGTA
GCGCCGATGGTAGTGTGAGGCCTCCCATGCGAGAGTAGGGAACTGCCAGGCATCAAATAAAACGAAAGGC
TCAGTCGAAAGACTGGGCCTTTCGTTTTATCCTGAATTGACTCTCTTCCGGGCGCTATCATGCCATACCG
CGAAAGGTTTTGCGCCATTCGATGGTGTCCGGGATCTCGACGCTCTCCCTTATGCGACTCCTGCATTAGG
ATTCTGAAATGAGCTGTTGACAATTAATCATCGGCTCGTATAATGTGTGGAATTGTGAGCGGATAACAAT
TTCACAAGGAGGTCCATGTCTAAAGAAAAGTTTGAACGTACAAAACCGCACGTTAACGTCGGTACTATCG
GCCACGTTGACCATGGTAAAACAACGCTGACCGCTGCAATCACTACCGTACTGGCTAAAACCTACGGCGG
TGCTGCTCGCGCATTCGACCAGATCGATAACGCGCCGGAAGAAAAAGCTCGTGGTATCACCATCAACACT
TCTCGCGTTGAATACGACACCCCGACCCGTCACTACGCACACGTAGACTGCCCGGGGCACGCCGACTATG
TTAAAAACATGATCACCGGTGCTGCGCAGATGGACGGCGCGATCCTGGTAGTTGCTGCGACTGACGGCCC
GATGCCGCAGACTCGTGAGCACATCCTGCTGGGTCGTCAGGTAGGCGTTCCGTACATCATCGTGTTCCTG
AACAAATGCGACATGGTTGATGACGAAGAGCTGCTGGAACTGGTTGAAATGGAAGTTCGTGAACTTCTGT
CTCAGTACGACTTCCCGGGCGACGACACTCCGATCGTTCGTGGTTCTGCTCTGAAAGCGCTGGAAGGCGA
CGCAGAGTGGGAAGCGAAAATCCTGGAACTGGCTGGCTTCCTGGATTCTTACATTCCGGAACCAGAGCGT
GCGATTGACAAGCCGTTCCTGCTGCCGATCAACGGCGTATACTCCATCTCCGGTCGTGGTACCGTTGTTA
GCGGTCGTGTAGAACGCGGTATCATCAAAGTTGGTGAAGAAGTTGAAATCGTTGGTATCAAAGAGACTCA
GAAGTCTACCTGTACTGGCGTTGAAATGTTCCGCAAACTGCTGGACGAAGGCCGTGCTGGTGAGTGGGTA
GGTGTTCTGCTGCGTGGTATCAAACGTGAAGAAATCGAACGTGGTCAGGTACTGGCTAAGCCGGGCACCA
TCAAGCCGCACACCAAGTTCGAATCTGAAGTGTACATTCTGTCCAAAGATGAAGGCGGCCGTCATACTCC
GTTCTTCAAAGGCTACCGTCCGCAGTTCTACTTCCGTACTACTGACGTGACTGGTACCATCGAACTGCCG
GAAGGCGTAGAGATGGTAATGCCGGGCGACAACATCAAAATGGTTGTTACCCTGATCCACCCGATCGCGA
TGGACGACGGTCTGCGTTTCGCAATCCGTGAAGGCGGCCGTACCGTTGGCGCGGGCGTTGTAGCAAAAGT
TCTGAGCTAAATCTCATTGGTTACCTTGGGCTATCGAAACTTAATTAACCAGTCAAGTCAGCTACTTGGC
GAGATCGACTTGTCTGGGTTTCGACTACGCTCAGAATTGCGTCAGTCAAGTTCGATCTGGTCCTTGCTAT
TGCACCCGTTCTCCGATTACGAGTTTCATTTAAATCATGTGAGCAAAAGGCCAGCAAAAGGCCAGGAACC
GTAAAAAGGCCGCGTTGCTGGCGTTTTTCCATAGGCTCCGCCCCCCTGACGAGCATCACAAAAATCGACG
CTCAAGTCAGAGGTGGCGAAACCCGACAGGACTATAAAGATACCAGGCGTTTCCCCCTGGAAGCTCCCTC
GTGCGCTCTCCTGTTCCGACCCTGCCGCTTACCGGATACCTGTCCGCCTTTCTCCCTTCGGGAAGCGTGG
CGCTTTCTCATAGCTCACGCTGTAGGTATCTCAGTTCGGTGTAGGTCGTTCGCTCCAAGCTGGGCTGTGT
GCACGAACCCCCCGTTCAGCCCGACCGCTGCGCCTTATCCGGTAACTATCGTCTTGAGTCCAACCCGGTA
AGACACGACTTATCGCCACTGGCAGCAGCCACTGGTAACAGGATTAGCAGAGCGAGGTATGTAGGCGGTG
CTACAGAGTTCTTGAAGTGGTGGCCTAACTACGGCTACACTAGAAGAACAGTATTTGGTATCTGCGCTCT
GCTGAAGCCAGTTACCTTCGGAAAAAGAGTTGGTAGCTCTTGATCCGGCAAACAAACCACCGCTGGTAGC
GGTGGTTTTTTTGTTTGCAAGCAGCAGATTACGCGCAGAAAAAAAGGATCTCAAGAAGATCCTTTGATCT
TTTCTACGGGGTCTGACGCTCAGTGGAACGAAAACTCACGTTAAGGGATTTTGGTCATGAGATTATCAAA
AAGGATCTTCACCTAGATCCTTTTAAATTAAAAATGAAGTTTTAAATCAATCTAAAGTATATATGAGTAA
ACTTGGTCTGACAGTTACCAATGCTTAATCAGTGAGGCACCTATCTCAGCGATCTGTCTATTTCGTTCAT
CCATAGTTGCATTTAAATTTCCGAACTCTCCAAGGCCCTCGTCGGAAAATCTTCAAACCTTTCGTCCGAT
CCATCTTGCAGGCTACCTCTCGAACGAACTATCGCAAGTCTCTTGGCCGGCCTTGCGCCTTGGCTATTGC
TTGGCAGCGCCTATCGCCAGGTATTACTCCAATCCCGAATATCCGAGATCGGGATCACCCGAGAGAAGTT
CAACCTACATCCTCAATCCCGATCTATCCGAGATCCGAGGAATATCGAAATCGGGGCGCGCCTGGTGTAC
CGAGAACGATCCTCTCAGTGCGAGTCTCGACGATCCATATCGTTGCTTGGCAGTCAGCCAGTCGGAATCC
AGCTTGGGACCCAGGAAGTCCAATCGTCAGATATTGTACTCAAGCCTGGTCACGGCAGCGTACCGATCTG
TTTAAACCTAGATATTGATAGTCTGATCGGTCAACGTATAATCGAGTCCTAGCTTTTGCAAACATCTATC
AAGAGACAGGATCAGCAGGAGGCTTTCGCATGATTGAACAAGATGGATTGCACGCAGGTTCTCCGGCGGC
TTGGGTGGAGAGGCTATTCGGCTATGACTGGGCACAACAGACAATCGGCTGCTCTGATGCCGCCGTGTTC
CGGCTGTCAGCGCAGGGGCGTCCGGTTCTTTTTGTCAAGACCGACCTGTCCGGTGCCCTGAATGAACTGC
AAGACGAGGCAGCGCGGCTATCGTGGCTGGCGACGACGGGCGTTCCTTGCGCGGCTGTGCTCGACGTTGT
CACTGAAGCGGGAAGGGACTGGCTGCTATTGGGCGAAGTGCCGGGGCAGGATCTCCTGTCATCTCACCTT
GCTCCTGCCGAGAAAGTATCCATCATGGCTGATGCAATGCGGCGGCTGCATACGCTTGATCCGGCTACCT
GCCCATTCGACCACCAAGCGAAACATCGCATCGAGCGAGCACGTACTCGGATGGAAGCCGGTCTTGTCGA
TCAGGATGATCTGGACGAAGAGCATCAGGGGCTCGCGCCAGCCGAACTGTTCGCCAGGCTCAAGGCGTCT
ATGCCCGACGGCGAGGATCTCGTCGTGACCCACGGCGATGCCTGCTTGCCGAATATCATGGTGGAAAATG
GCCGCTTTTCTGGATTCATCGACTGTGGCCGTCTGGGTGTGGCGGACCGCTATCAGGACATAGCGTTGGC
TACCCGTGATATTGCTGAAGAGCTTGGCGGCGAATGGGCTGACCGCTTCCTTGTGCTTTACGGTATCGCC
GCGCCCGATTCGCAGCGCATCGCCTTCTATCGCCTTCTTGACGAGTTCTTCTGACCGATTCTAGGTGCAT
TGGCGCAGAAAAAAATGCCTGATGCGACGCTGCGCGTCTTATACTCCCACATATGCCAGATTCAGCAACG
GATACGGCTTCCCCAACTTGCCCACTTCCATACGTGTCCTCCTTACCAGAAATTTATCCTTAAGGTCGTT
TAAACTCGACTCTGGCTCTATCGAATCTCCGTCGTTTCGAGCTTACGCGAACAGCCGTGGCGCTCATTTG
CTCGTCGGGCATCGAATCTCGTCAGCTATCGTCAGCTTACCTTTTTGGCA
Features (pLannotate 1.2.2; 20 found; start..end, strand, type, name):
     18..34      +  misc_feature   5' β-globin insulator (fragment): insulator upstream of the human β-globin locus (Farrell et al., 2002)
    135..1745    +  CDS            sepS: SEPS_METMP - Experimental evidence at protein level: Swiss-Prot protein existence level 1. Catalyzes the attachment of O-phosphoserine (Sep) to tRNA(Cys). From Methanococcus maripaludis (strain S2 / LL).
   1905..1994    -  CDS            YPB2_ECOLX (fragment): Protein predicted: Swiss-Prot protein existence level 4. From Escherichia coli.
   1981..2038    +  CDS            TcR (fragment): tetracycline efflux protein; tet; confers resistance to tetracycline
   2035..2128    -  CDS            TcR (fragment): tetracycline efflux protein; tet; confers resistance to tetracycline
   2188..2231    +  CDS            lacI (fragment): lac repressor; lacI; The lac repressor binds to the lac operator to inhibit transcription in E. coli. This inhibition can be relieved by adding lactose or isopropyl-β-D-thiogalactopyranoside (IPTG).
   2326..2397    +  ncRNA          tRNA: Accession: RF00005 - tRNA
   2408..2437    +  terminator     bacterial terminator (fragment): putative bacterial transcription terminator
   2596..2664    +  promoter       recA (ΔLexA) promoter: constitutively active E. coli recA promoter lacking the LexA binding site (Brent and Ptashne, 1981)
   2756..3655    +  CDS            pduX: PDUX_SALTY - Experimental evidence at protein level: Swiss-Prot protein existence level 1. L-threonine kinase that catalyzes the conversion of L- threonine to L-threonine-O-3-phosphate. Involved in the de novo synthesis of adenosylcobalamin (coenzyme B12) and the assimilation of cobyric acid. Uses ATP; the activity with CTP, GTP or UTP is 6, 11, and 3% of the activity with ATP, respectively. From Salmonella typhimurium (strain LT2 / SGSC1412 / ATCC 700720).
   3786..3900    +  ncRNA          5S rRNA: Accession: RF00001 - 5S ribosomal RNA
   3904..3950    +  terminator     rrnB T1 terminator: transcription terminator T1 from the E. coli rrnB gene
   3951..4019    -  promoter       lacI promoter (fragment): lacI
   4077..4105    +  promoter       tac promoter: strong E. coli promoter; hybrid between the trp and lac UV5 promoters
   4113..4129    +  protein_bind   lac operator: The lac repressor binds to the lac operator to inhibit transcription in E. coli. This inhibition can be relieved by adding lactose or isopropyl-β-D-thiogalactopyranoside (IPTG). lac repressor encoded by lacI
   4146..5327    +  CDS            tufB: EFTU2_ECOLI - Experimental evidence at protein level: Swiss-Prot protein existence level 1. (Microbial infection) Upon infection by bacteriophage Qbeta, part of the viral RNA-dependent RNA polymerase complex. With EF-Ts may provide a stabilizing scaffold for the beta (catalytic) subunit. Helps separate the double-stranded RNA of the template and growing RNA during elongation (PubMed:22245970). With the beta subunit helps form the exit tunnel for template RNA. The GTPase activity of this subunit is not required for viral RNA replication (PubMed:20798060). From Escherichia coli (strain K12).
   5556..6144    -  rep_origin     ori: high-copy-number ColE1/pMB1/pBR322/pUC origin of replication
   6316..6380    -  CDS            bla(M) (fragment): β-lactamase lacking the signal sequence; bla(M); allows cytosolic expression of β-lactamase
   6890..7684    +  CDS            NeoR/KanR: aminoglycoside phosphotransferase from Tn5; aph(3')-II (or nptII); confers resistance to neomycin, kanamycin, and G418 (Geneticin®)
   7697..7833    +  terminator     rrnG terminator: transcription terminator from the E. coli ribosomal RNA rrnG operon (Albrechtsen et al., 1991)
