>Addgene plasmid #173899 | pUC_pThrRS_SeptRNAv2.0CUA_OXB20-PduX_EFSep | addgene full sequence | sequence record 352368 | Addgene NGS Result
CTATTGCACCCGTTCTCCGATTACGAGTTTCATTTAAATCATGTGAGCAAAAGGCCAGCAAAAGGCCAGG
AACCGTAAAAAGGCCGCGTTGCTGGCGTTTTTCCATAGGCTCCGCCCCCCTGACGAGCATCACAAAAATC
GACGCTCAAGTCAGAGGTGGCGAAACCCGACAGGACTATAAAGATACCAGGCGTTTCCCCCTGGAAGCTC
CCTCGTGCGCTCTCCTGTTCCGACCCTGCCGCTTACCGGATACCTGTCCGCCTTTCTCCCTTCGGGAAGC
GTGGCGCTTTCTCATAGCTCACGCTGTAGGTATCTCAGTTCGGTGTAGGTCGTTCGCTCCAAGCTGGGCT
GTGTGCACGAACCCCCCGTTCAGCCCGACCGCTGCGCCTTATCCGGTAACTATCGTCTTGAGTCCAACCC
GGTAAGACACGACTTATCGCCACTGGCAGCAGCCACTGGTAACAGGATTAGCAGAGCGAGGTATGTAGGC
GGTGCTACAGAGTTCTTGAAGTGGTGGCCTAACTACGGCTACACTAGAAGAACAGTATTTGGTATCTGCG
CTCTGCTGAAGCCAGTTACCTTCGGAAAAAGAGTTGGTAGCTCTTGATCCGGCAAACAAACCACCGCTGG
TAGCGGTGGTTTTTTTGTTTGCAAGCAGCAGATTACGCGCAGAAAAAAAGGATCTCAAGAAGATCCTTTG
ATCTTTTCTACGGGGTCTGACGCTCAGTGGAACGAAAACTCACGTTAAGGGATTTTGGTCATGAGATTAT
CAAAAAGGATCTTCACCTAGATCCTTTTAAATTAAAAATGAAGTTTTAAATCAATCTAAAGTATATATGA
GTAAACTTGGTCTGACAGTTACCAATGCTTAATCAGTGAGGCACCTATCTCAGCGATCTGTCTATTTCGT
TCATCCATAGTTGCATTTAAATTTCCGAACTCTCCAAGGCCCTCGTCGGAAAATCTTCAAACCTTTCGTC
CGATCCATCTTGCAGGCTACCTCTCGAACGAACTATCGCAAGTCTCTTGGCCGGCCTTGCGCCTTGGCTA
TTGCTTGGCAGCGCCTATCGCCAGGTATTACTCCAATCCCGAATATCCGAGATCGGGATCACCCGAGAGA
AGTTCAACCTACATCCTCAATCCCGATCTATCCGAGATCCGAGGAATATCGAAATCGGGGCGCGCCTGGT
GTACCGAGAACGATCCTCTCAGTGCGAGTCTCGACGATCCATATCGTTGCTTGGCAGTCAGCCAGTCGGA
ATCCAGCTTGGGACCCAGGAAGTCCAATCGTCAGATATTGTACTCAAGCCTGGTCACGGCAGCGTACCGA
TCTGTTTAAACCTAGATATTGATAGTCTGATCGGTCAACGTATAATCGAGTCCTAGCTTTTGCAAACATC
TATCAAGAGACAGGATCAGCAGGAGGCTTTCGCATGATTGAACAAGATGGATTGCACGCAGGTTCTCCGG
CGGCTTGGGTGGAGAGGCTATTCGGCTATGACTGGGCACAACAGACAATCGGCTGCTCTGATGCCGCCGT
GTTCCGGCTGTCAGCGCAGGGGCGTCCGGTTCTTTTTGTCAAGACCGACCTGTCCGGTGCCCTGAATGAA
CTGCAAGACGAGGCAGCGCGGCTATCGTGGCTGGCGACGACGGGCGTTCCTTGCGCGGCTGTGCTCGACG
TTGTCACTGAAGCGGGAAGGGACTGGCTGCTATTGGGCGAAGTGCCGGGGCAGGATCTCCTGTCATCTCA
CCTTGCTCCTGCCGAGAAAGTATCCATCATGGCTGATGCAATGCGGCGGCTGCATACGCTTGATCCGGCT
ACCTGCCCATTCGACCACCAAGCGAAACATCGCATCGAGCGAGCACGTACTCGGATGGAAGCCGGTCTTG
TCGATCAGGATGATCTGGACGAAGAGCATCAGGGGCTCGCGCCAGCCGAACTGTTCGCCAGGCTCAAGGC
GTCTATGCCCGACGGCGAGGATCTCGTCGTGACCCACGGCGATGCCTGCTTGCCGAATATCATGGTGGAA
AATGGCCGCTTTTCTGGATTCATCGACTGTGGCCGTCTGGGTGTGGCGGACCGCTATCAGGACATAGCGT
TGGCTACCCGTGATATTGCTGAAGAGCTTGGCGGCGAATGGGCTGACCGCTTCCTTGTGCTTTACGGTAT
CGCCGCGCCCGATTCGCAGCGCATCGCCTTCTATCGCCTTCTTGACGAGTTCTTCTGACCGATTCTAGGT
GCATTGGCGCAGAAAAAAATGCCTGATGCGACGCTGCGCGTCTTATACTCCCACATATGCCAGATTCAGC
AACGGATACGGCTTCCCCAACTTGCCCACTTCCATACGTGTCCTCCTTACCAGAAATTTATCCTTAAGGT
CGTTTAAACTCGACTCTGGCTCTATCGAATCTCCGTCGTTTCGAGCTTACGCGAACAGCCGTGGCGCTCA
TTTGCTCGTCGGGCATCGAATCTCGTCAGCTATCGTCAGCTTACCTTTTTGGCAGCGATCGCGGCTCCCG
ACATCTTGGACCATTAGCCGAACTTTTGCTGAGTTGAAGGATCCTCGGGTTGTCAGCCTGTCCCGCTTAT
AAGATCATACGCCGTTATACGTTGTTTACGCTTTGAGGAATCCCAATGATGTTCAAACGCGAAGAAATCA
TCGAAATGGCGAACAAAGACTTCGAAAAGGCCTGGATTGAAACCAAGGATCTGATCAAGGCGAAGAAGAT
CAACGAGAGCTATCCACGTATCAAACCGGTGTTCGGCAAAACCCATCCGGTAAACGACACGATCGAGAAC
CTGCGTCAGGCCTACCTGCGTATGGGTTTTGAAGAGTATATCAACCCGGTGATTGTGGACGAACGCGATA
TCTACAAGCAGTTTGGTCCAGAAGCCATGGCAGTGCTGGACCGTTGTTTCTACCTGGCAGGTTTACCACG
TCCTGATGTCGGTCTGTCTGATGAAAAGATCAGCCAGATCGAGAAACTGGGGATCAAAGTTAGCGAACAC
AAAGAGAGCCTGCAGAAGATTCTGCACGGCTACAAGAAAGGCACCCTGGATGGCGATGATCTGGTCCTGG
AGATTAGCAACGCTCTGGAGATCAGCTCGGAGATGGGGCTGAAGATCCTGGAAGATGTGTTTCCGGAGTT
CAAAGATCTGACGGCAGTTTCCTCTAAGCTGACGCTGCGTAGTCATATGACCAGCGGCTGGTTTCTGACC
GTGTCTGACCTGATGAACAAGAAACCGTTGCCGTTCAAACTGTTCAGCATCGATCGTTGCTTTCGTCGTG
AACAGAAGGAAGACAAAAGCCATCTGATGACCTATCATTCTGCCAGCTGTGCAATTGCGGGTGAAGGTGT
GGACATCAACGACGGCAAAGCTATTGCCGAAGGTCTGCTGTCCCAGTTTGGCTTTACGAACTTCAAGTTC
ATCCCGGATGAGAAAAAGTCGAAGTACTACACCCCAGAAACCCAAACGGAAGTTTATGCGTATCATCCGA
AACTTAAGGAATGGCTGGAAGTTGCCACATTTGGTGTGTATTCTCCAGTGGCCCTCAGCAAGTATGGTAT
TGATGTGCCGGTTATGAATTTGGCTTATGGCGTTGAGCGGCTAGCGATGATTAGCGGTAACTTCGCAGAC
GTCCGTGAAATGGTATACCCCCAGTTCTACGAGCACAAACTGAACGACCGCAACGTTGCGTCGATGGTAA
AGCTGGACAAAGTTCCCGTTATGGACGAGATCTACGATCTGACCAAAGAACTGATTGAAAGCTGCGTCAA
GAACAAGGATCTGAAAAGCCCATGCGAACTGGCAATTGAGAAGACGTTCAGCTTCGGTAAGACCAAGAAG
AACGTGAAGATCAACATCTTCCCAAAGTTTGAAGGCAAAAACCTGCTGGGTCCGAGCATCCTGAACGAGA
TCTACGTGTACGACGGCAACGTGATCGGGATCCCAGAAAGCTTTGACGGTGTGAAAGAGGAGTTCAAGGA
CTTCCTGGAGAAAGGCAAGAGCGAAGGTGTGGCAACCGGTATCCGCTACATCGACGCGCTGTGCTTCAAA
ATCACCAGCAAGCTGGAGGAAGCGTTTGTGAGCAACACGACCGAGTTCAAGGTGAAAGTGATGTGGGTGC
GTAGCCTGTCCGACATCAACCTGAAAATCGACGATATTGCCCTGAAACAGATCATGAGCAAGAACAAGGT
GATTGACGTGCGTGGTCCAGTGAGTCTGAACGTGGAGGTGAAAATCGAGTAATGCAGTTTCAAACGCTAA
ATTGCCTGATGCGCTACGCTTATCAGGCCTACATGATCTCTGCAATATATTGAGTTTGCGTGCTTTTGTA
GGCCGGATAAGGCGTTCACGCCGCATCCGGCAAGAAACAGCAAACAATCCAAAACGCCGCGTTCGGCGGT
CGACACAGATGTAGGTGTTCCACAGGGTAGCCAGCAGCATCCTGCGATGCAGATCCGGAACATAATGGTG
CAGGGCGCTTGTTTCGGCGTGGGTATGGTGGCAGGCCCCGTGGCCGGGGGACTGTTGGGCGCTGCCGGCA
CCTGTCCTACGAGTTGCATGATAAAGAAGACAGTCATAAGTGCGGCGACGATAGTCATGCCCCGCGCCCA
CCGGAAGGAGCTACCGGCAGCGGTGCGGACTGTTGTAACTCAGAATAAGAAATGAGGCCGCTCATGGCGT
TCTGTTGCCCGTCTCACTGGTGAAAAGAAAAACAACCCTGGCGCCGCTTCTTTGAGCGAACGATCAAAAA
TAAGTGGCGCCCCATCAAAAAAATATTCTCAACATAAAAAACTTTGTGTAATACTTGTAACGCTAGATCT
GTCCGCGTAGTCTAGGGGTTAGGCAGCAGTCTCTAAAATTGCCTTACGTGGGTTCAAATCCCACCGCGGA
CTCCAACTAGTATCCTTAGCGAAAGCTAAGGATTTTTTTTACATGTACGCACTTTGCGCCGAATAAATAC
CTGTGACGAAGCTGTTGTGACCGCTTGCTCTAGCCAGCTATCGAGTTGTGAACCGATCCATCTAGCAATT
GGTCTCGATCTAGCGATAGGCTTCGATCTAGCTATGTAGAAACGCCGTGTGCTCGATCGCTTGATAAGGT
CCACGTAGCTGCTATAATTGCTTCAACAGAACATATTGACTATCCGGTATTACCCGGCAGATCTTTGTCG
ATCCTACCATCCACTCGACACACCCGCCAGCGGCCGCTGCCAAGCTTCCGAGCTCTCGAATTCAAAGGAG
GTACCCACCATGCGTGCTCACTACTCTTACCTGAAAGGTGACAACGTTGCTGTTGCTCAGTGCCCGGCTT
CTTGCGGTGAACTGATCCAGGGTTGGATCCTGGGTTCTGAAAAACTGGTTTCTTGCCCGGTTGACTGGTA
CTCTACCGTTGCTGTTACCGCTGCTCCGCCGCTGATCAACGAACGTCCGCTGTCTCGTGCTATGGTTGAA
CGTGTTCTGGCTCACTGGCAGTACCCGGCTCACTGGTCTAACGAAATCCGTGTTGACGTTCGTTCTTCTA
TCCCGGTTGCTAAAGGTATGGCTTCTTCTACCGCTGACATCGCTGCTACCGCTGTTGCTACCGCTCACCA
CCTGGGTCACTCTCTGGACGAAACCACCCTGGCTCAGCTGTGCGTTTCTATCGAACCGACCGACTCTACC
GTTTTCCACCAGCTGACCCTGTTCGACCACAACAACGCTGCTACCCAGATCGCTTGCGAACCGCCGCCGC
CGATCGACCTGCTGGTTCTGGAATCTCCGGTTACCCTGCGTACCCAGGACTACCACCGTCTGCCGCGTCA
GCAGAAACTGATCGCTTCTTCTGCTACCCTGCAGCAGGCTTGGAACCTGGTTCAGGAAGCTTGCATCACC
CAGAACCCGCTGCGTCTGGGTGAAGCTGCTACCCTGTCTGCTATCGCTTCTCAGACCCTGCTGCCGAAAC
CGGGTTTCACCGCTCTGCTGTCTCTGGTTGAAGAATGCGACCTGTACGGTCTGAACGTTGCTCACTCTGG
TTCTGTTGTTGGTCTGATGCTGGACCGTAAACGTCACGACATCGCTCGTCTGAAAGGTAAACTGGCTGAA
AAAAAACTGACCCGTCACTGGCCGAAACAGCACCTGCTGAAAATGGTTACCGGTGGTGTTAAACTGCAGT
AACCTGAATTGACTCTCTTCCGGGCGCTATCATGCCATACCGCGAAAGGTTTTGCGCCATTCGATGGTGT
CCGGGATCTCGACGCTCTCCCTTATGCGACTCCTGCATTAGGATTCTGAAATGAGCTGTTGACAATTAAT
CATCGGCTCGTATAATGTGTGGAATTGTGAGCGGATAACAATTTCACAAGGAGGTCCATGTCTAAAGAAA
AGTTTGAACGTACAAAACCGCACGTTAACGTCGGTACTATCGGCCACGTTGACCATGGTAAAACAACGCT
GACCGCTGCAATCACTACCGTACTGGCTAAAACCTACGGCGGTGCTGCTCGCGCATTCGACCAGATCGAT
AACGCGCCGGAAGAAAAAGCTCGTGGTATCACCATCAACACTTCTCGCGTTGAATACGACACCCCGACCC
GTCACTACGCACACGTAGACTGCCCGGGGCACGCCGACTATGTTAAAAACATGATCACCGGTGCTGCGCA
GATGGACGGCGCGATCCTGGTAGTTGCTGCGACTGACGGCCCGATGCCGCAGACTCGTGAGCACATCCTG
CTGGGTCGTCAGGTAGGCGTTCCGTACATCATCGTGTTCCTGAACAAATGCGACATGGTTGATGACGAAG
AGCTGCTGGAACTGGTTGAAATGGAAGTTCGTGAACTTCTGTCTCAGTACGACTTCCCGGGCGACGACAC
TCCGATCGTTCGTGGTTCTGCTCTGAAAGCGCTGGAAGGCGACGCAGAGTGGGAAGCGAAAATCCTGGAA
CTGGCTGGCTTCCTGGATTCTTACATTCCGGAACCAGAGCGTGCGATTGACAAGCCGTTCCTGCTGCCGA
TCAACGGCGTATACTCCATCTCCGGTCGTGGTACCGTTGTTAGCGGTCGTGTAGAACGCGGTATCATCAA
AGTTGGTGAAGAAGTTGAAATCGTTGGTATCAAAGAGACTCAGAAGTCTACCTGTACTGGCGTTGAAATG
TTCCGCAAACTGCTGGACGAAGGCCGTGCTGGTGAGTGGGTAGGTGTTCTGCTGCGTGGTATCAAACGTG
AAGAAATCGAACGTGGTCAGGTACTGGCTAAGCCGGGCACCATCAAGCCGCACACCAAGTTCGAATCTGA
AGTGTACATTCTGTCCAAAGATGAAGGCGGCCGTCATACTCCGTTCTTCAAAGGCTACCGTCCGCAGTTC
TACTTCCGTACTACTGACGTGACTGGTACCATCGAACTGCCGGAAGGCGTAGAGATGGTAATGCCGGGCG
ACAACATCAAAATGGTTGTTACCCTGATCCACCCGATCGCGATGGACGACGGTCTGCGTTTCGCAATCCG
TGAAGGCGGCCGTACCGTTGGCGCGGGCGTTGTAGCAAAAGTTCTGAGCTAAATCTCATTGGTTACCTTG
GGCTATCGAAACTTAATTAACCAGTCAAGTCAGCTACTTGGCGAGATCGACTTGTCTGGGTTTCGACTAC
GCTCAGAATTGCGTCAGTCAAGTTCGATCTGGTCCTTG
Features (pLannotate 1.2.2; 18 found; start..end, strand, type, name):
    100..688     -  rep_origin     ori: high-copy-number ColE1/pMB1/pBR322/pUC origin of replication
    860..924     -  CDS            bla(M) (fragment): β-lactamase lacking the signal sequence; bla(M); allows cytosolic expression of β-lactamase
   1434..2228    +  CDS            NeoR/KanR: aminoglycoside phosphotransferase from Tn5; aph(3')-II (or nptII); confers resistance to neomycin, kanamycin, and G418 (Geneticin®)
   2241..2377    +  terminator     rrnG terminator: transcription terminator from the E. coli ribosomal RNA rrnG operon (Albrechtsen et al., 1991)
   2522..2538    +  misc_feature   5' β-globin insulator (fragment): insulator upstream of the human β-globin locus (Farrell et al., 2002)
   2639..4249    +  CDS            sepS: SEPS_METMP - Experimental evidence at protein level: Swiss-Prot protein existence level 1. Catalyzes the attachment of O-phosphoserine (Sep) to tRNA(Cys). From Methanococcus maripaludis (strain S2 / LL).
   4409..4498    -  CDS            YPB2_ECOLX (fragment): Protein predicted: Swiss-Prot protein existence level 4. From Escherichia coli.
   4485..4542    +  CDS            TcR (fragment): tetracycline efflux protein; tet; confers resistance to tetracycline
   4539..4632    -  CDS            TcR (fragment): tetracycline efflux protein; tet; confers resistance to tetracycline
   4692..4735    +  CDS            lacI (fragment): lac repressor; lacI; The lac repressor binds to the lac operator to inhibit transcription in E. coli. This inhibition can be relieved by adding lactose or isopropyl-β-D-thiogalactopyranoside (IPTG).
   4830..4901    +  ncRNA          tRNA: Accession: RF00005 - tRNA
   4912..4941    +  terminator     bacterial terminator (fragment): putative bacterial transcription terminator
   5100..5168    +  promoter       recA (ΔLexA) promoter: constitutively active E. coli recA promoter lacking the LexA binding site (Brent and Ptashne, 1981)
   5260..6159    +  CDS            pduX: PDUX_SALTY - Experimental evidence at protein level: Swiss-Prot protein existence level 1. L-threonine kinase that catalyzes the conversion of L- threonine to L-threonine-O-3-phosphate. Involved in the de novo synthesis of adenosylcobalamin (coenzyme B12) and the assimilation of cobyric acid. Uses ATP; the activity with CTP, GTP or UTP is 6, 11, and 3% of the activity with ATP, respectively. From Salmonella typhimurium (strain LT2 / SGSC1412 / ATCC 700720).
   6163..6231    -  promoter       lacI promoter (fragment): lacI
   6289..6317    +  promoter       tac promoter: strong E. coli promoter; hybrid between the trp and lac UV5 promoters
   6325..6341    +  protein_bind   lac operator: The lac repressor binds to the lac operator to inhibit transcription in E. coli. This inhibition can be relieved by adding lactose or isopropyl-β-D-thiogalactopyranoside (IPTG). lac repressor encoded by lacI
   6358..7539    +  CDS            tufB: EFTU2_ECOLI - Experimental evidence at protein level: Swiss-Prot protein existence level 1. (Microbial infection) Upon infection by bacteriophage Qbeta, part of the viral RNA-dependent RNA polymerase complex. With EF-Ts may provide a stabilizing scaffold for the beta (catalytic) subunit. Helps separate the double-stranded RNA of the template and growing RNA during elongation (PubMed:22245970). With the beta subunit helps form the exit tunnel for template RNA. The GTPase activity of this subunit is not required for viral RNA replication (PubMed:20798060). From Escherichia coli (strain K12).
