[The description below was written by a language model from this plasmid's Addgene catalogue record and pLannotate feature annotations shown in this document.]
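Description:
pUC_pThrRS_SeptRNAv2.0CUA_OXB20-PduX_EFSep is a pUC-based bacterial expression plasmid for genetic code expansion in E. coli, carrying the components needed to make phosphothreonine (pThr) in the cell and incorporate it into proteins. It replicates from the high-copy ColE1/pUC origin and is selected with kanamycin through the Tn5 aminoglycoside phosphotransferase gene, which is followed by an rrnG terminator. Short fragments annotated as β-lactamase, tetracycline resistance, lacI and a β-globin insulator appear to be cloning remnants or chance matches rather than functional parts.

The payload comprises four genes. The pThr-specific synthetase, listed as ThrRS(v1.0), is annotated by similarity as sepS, the Methanococcus maripaludis O-phosphoseryl-tRNA synthetase, consistent with it being a variant of that enzyme; its promoter is not identified in the feature tables. The 75 bp tRNA(v2.0)CUA, followed by a terminator fragment, carries a CUA anticodon and so reads amber (UAG) stop codons. The Salmonella typhimurium L-threonine kinase pduX, which converts threonine to threonine-O-3-phosphate, supplies the amino acid biosynthetically. It sits downstream of a constitutive recA promoter lacking the LexA site, which presumably corresponds to the OXB20 promoter in the name. EF-Sep, annotated as E. coli tufB (EF-Tu), is placed under a tac promoter and lac operator. By its name it is an EF-Tu variant adapted to deliver phospho-aminoacyl-tRNAs to the ribosome.

The two sequence records differ. The depositor sequence matches the catalogue size of 7,960 bp and shows a 5S rRNA/rrnB T1 terminator region after pduX. The shorter 7,668 nt sequencing result lacks that annotation, while the other features agree.
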