Addgene plasmid #173899: pUC_pThrRS_SeptRNAv2.0CUA_OXB20-PduX_EFSep
Purpose: The pThr/tRNAv2.0CUA pair enables the biosynthesis of proteins containing pThr
Depositing lab: Jason W Chin. Depositing organization: MRC Laboratory of Molecular Biology. Publication: Biosynthesis and genetic encoding of phosphothreonine through parallel selection and deep sequencing. Zhang MS, Brunner SF, Huguenin-Dezot N, Liang AD, Schmied WH, Rogerson DT, Chin JW. Nat Methods. 2017 Jul;14(7):729-736. doi: 10.1038/nmeth.4302. Epub 2017 May 29. PubMed 28553966.
Backbone
  Vector backbone: pUC
  Total vector size (bp): 7960
  Vector type: Bacterial Expression, Synthetic Biology
Growth in bacteria
  Bacterial resistance: Kanamycin, 50 μg/mL
  Growth temperature: 37°C
  Growth strain: DH5alpha
  Copy number: Unknown
Gene/Insert 1
  Gene/Insert name: ThrRS(v1.0)
  Insert size (bp): 1617
Gene/Insert 2
  Gene/Insert name: tRNA(v2.0)CUA
  Insert size (bp): 75
Gene/Insert 3
  Gene/Insert name: pduX
  Insert size (bp): 903
Gene/Insert 4
  Gene/Insert name: EF-Sep
  Insert size (bp): 1299
Terms and licenses: Academic/Nonprofit Terms; Industry Terms: Not Available to Industry
How to cite: pUC_pThrRS_SeptRNAv2.0CUA_OXB20-PduX_EFSep was a gift from Jason W Chin (Addgene plasmid # 173899 ; http://n2t.net/addgene:173899 ; RRID:Addgene_173899)
